Addgene plasmid #49560: GBK-Rab10Q68LdeltaCC
Purpose: expresses GAL4BD-Rab10Q68LdeltaCC in yeast
Depositing lab: Marci Scidmore. Depositing organization: Cornell University. Publication: Chlamydia pneumoniae inclusion membrane protein Cpn0585 interacts with multiple Rab GTPases. Cortes C, Rzomp KA, Tvinnereim A, Scidmore MA, Wizel B. Infect Immun. 2007 Dec;75(12):5586-96. Epub 2007 Oct 1. 10.1128/IAI.01020-07 PubMed 17908815.
Backbone
  Vector backbone: GBK-T7
  Backbone manufacturer: Clontech
  Backbone size w/o insert (bp): 7300
  Total vector size (bp): 7900
  Vector type: Yeast Expression
  Selectable markers: Neomycin (select with G418), TRP1
Growth in bacteria
  Bacterial resistance: Kanamycin, 50 μg/mL
  Growth temperature: 37°C
  Growth strain: DH5alpha
  Copy number: High Copy
Gene/Insert
  Gene/Insert name: Rab10Q68LdeltaCC
  Species: H. sapiens (human)
  Insert size (bp): 600
  Mutation: Glutamine 68 to Leucine, deleted last 2 amino acids (CC)
  GenBank ID: AF498945
  Entrez Gene: RAB10
  Promoter: ADHI
  Tag / fusion protein: Gal4 Binding Domain (N terminal on insert); Myc (N terminal on insert)
  Cloning method: Restriction Enzyme; 5′ cloning site EcoRI (not destroyed); 3′ cloning site XhoI/SalI (destroyed during cloning)
  Sequencing primers: 5′ T7 (TAATACGACTCACTATAGGG)
Resource information
  A portion of this plasmid was derived from a plasmid made by: Rab10 cDNA derived from pCDNA3.1+Rab10 purchased from Missouri S&T cDNA Resource Center
Terms and licenses: Academic/Nonprofit Terms; Industry Terms: Not Available to Industry
How to cite: GBK-Rab10Q68LdeltaCC was a gift from Marci Scidmore (Addgene plasmid # 49560)
