[The description below was written by a language model from this plasmid's Addgene catalogue record and pLannotate feature annotations shown in this document.]
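Description:
GBK-Rab10Q68LdeltaCC is a yeast two-hybrid "bait" plasmid of about 7.9 kb, built on the Clontech GBK-T7 backbone, that expresses a mutant human RAB10 fused to the GAL4 DNA-binding domain in Saccharomyces cerevisiae. It is an E. coli–yeast shuttle vector. A high-copy ColE1/pUC-type origin and a Tn5 NeoR/KanR gene driven by a bacterial bla promoter provide propagation and kanamycin selection in bacteria. The 2μ origin supports episomal maintenance in yeast, and the TRP1 marker allows selection by tryptophan prototrophy. The catalogue also lists neomycin/G418 as a selectable marker, reflecting the same aminoglycoside phosphotransferase gene. An f1 origin and small remnants of lac, rop, bom and ble sequences are backbone carry-over.

The expression cassette runs from the yeast ADH1 promoter through the GAL4 DNA-binding domain, a T7 promoter and the roughly 600 bp RAB10 coding sequence, and ends with T7 and ADH1 terminators. The record lists a Myc epitope N-terminal to the insert, although the feature table does not annotate it separately. The internal T7 promoter serves as a sequencing primer site and in this vector family typically permits in vitro transcription of the tagged insert without the GAL4 domain. The insert was cloned using EcoRI and a destroyed XhoI/SalI junction. It carries a glutamine 68 to leucine substitution, a change at the position classically used to lock Rab GTPases in a GTP-bound, active-like state. It also lacks the two C-terminal cysteines, which are normally the prenylation sites; removing them is expected to prevent membrane anchoring so the fusion can reach the nucleus. The associated study examined interactions between a Chlamydia pneumoniae inclusion membrane protein and multiple Rab GTPases, consistent with use as a two-hybrid interaction bait.
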