Features (pLannotate 1.2.2; 24 found; start..end, strand, type, name):
     30..734     +  promoter       ADH1 promoter: S. cerevisiae ADH1; promoter for alcohol dehydrogenase 1
    762..1202    +  CDS            GAL4 DNA binding domain: DNA binding domain of the GAL4 transcriptional activator; Saccharomyces cerevisiae GAL4 (truncated)
   1213..1231    +  promoter       T7 promoter: promoter for bacteriophage T7 RNA polymerase
   1305..1898    +  CDS            RAB10: RAB10_HUMAN - Experimental evidence at protein level: Swiss-Prot protein existence level 1. (Microbial infection) Upon Legionella pneumophila infection promotes endoplasmic reticulum recruitment and bacterial replication. Plays a role in remodeling the Legionella-containing vacuole (LCV) into an endoplasmic reticulum-like vacuole. From Homo sapiens (Human).
   1925..1972    +  terminator     T7 terminator: transcription terminator for bacteriophage T7 RNA polymerase
   1999..2186    +  terminator     ADH1 terminator: S. cerevisiae ADH1; transcription terminator for the S. cerevisiae alcohol dehydrogenase 1 (ADH1) gene
   2234..2250    -  protein_bind   lac operator: The lac repressor binds to the lac operator to inhibit transcription in E. coli. This inhibition can be relieved by adding lactose or isopropyl-β-D-thiogalactopyranoside (IPTG). lac repressor encoded by lacI
   2258..2288    -  promoter       lac promoter: promoter for the E. coli lac operon
   2303..2324    -  protein_bind   CAP binding site: CAP binding activates transcription in the presence of cAMP. E. coli catabolite activator protein
   2337..2429    -  CDS            lacI (fragment): lac repressor; lacI; The lac repressor binds to the lac operator to inhibit transcription in E. coli. This inhibition can be relieved by adding lactose or isopropyl-β-D-thiogalactopyranoside (IPTG).
   2612..3200    -  rep_origin     ori: high-copy-number ColE1/pMB1/pBR322/pUC origin of replication
   3422..3438    +  polyA_signal   bGH poly(A) signal (fragment): bovine growth hormone polyadenylation signal
   3529..3576    -  polyA_signal   HSV TK poly(A) signal: herpes simplex virus thymidine kinase polyadenylation signal (Cole and Stacy, 1985)
   3635..3784    -  CDS            ble (fragment): BLE_KLEPN - Experimental evidence at protein level: Swiss-Prot protein existence level 1. Binding protein with a strong affinity to the bleomycin family of antibiotics. Binds to CL990; an antimitotic-antibiotic compound. From Klebsiella pneumoniae.
   3809..4603    -  CDS            NeoR/KanR: aminoglycoside phosphotransferase from Tn5; aph(3')-II (or nptII); confers resistance to neomycin, kanamycin, and G418 (Geneticin®)
   4604..4708    -  promoter       AmpR promoter: bla
   4735..6077    -  rep_origin     2μ ori: yeast 2μ plasmid origin of replication
   6145..6180    +  CDS            rop (fragment): Rop protein, which maintains plasmids at low copy number; rop
   6282..6331    +  misc_feature   bom (fragment): basis of mobility region from pBR322
   6470..6617    +  promoter       TRP1 promoter: S. cerevisiae TRP1
   6618..7292    +  CDS            TRP1: phosphoribosylanthranilate isomerase, required for tryptophan biosynthesis; S. cerevisiae TRP1; yeast auxotrophic marker
   7343..7394    +  misc_feature   bom (fragment): basis of mobility region from pBR322
   7395..7850    -  rep_origin     f1 ori (sequence partly withheld): f1 bacteriophage origin of replication; arrow indicates direction of (+) strand synthesis
   7854..29      -  CDS            lacZα (fragment) (across the origin): LacZα fragment of β-galactosidase; lacZ fragment
>Addgene plasmid #49560 | GBK-Rab10Q68LdeltaCC | depositor full sequence | sequence record 73950 | GBK-Rab10Q68LdeltaCC sequence 7891 bps
CGGTGCGGGCCTCTTCGCTATTACGCCAGATCCTTTTGTTGTTTCCGGGTGTACAATATGGACTTCCTCT
TTTCTGGCAACCAAACCCATACATCGGGATTCCTATAATACCTTCGTTGGTCTCCCTAACATGTAGGTGG
CGGAGGGGAGATATACAATAGAACAGATACCAGACAAGACATAATGGGCTAAACAAGACTACACCAATTA
CACTGCCTCATTGATGGTGGTACATAACGAACTAATACTGTAGCCCTAGACTTGATAGCCATCATCATAT
CGAAGTTTCACTACCCTTTTTCCATTTGCCATCTATTGAAGTAATAATAGGCGCATGCAACTTCTTTTCT
TTTTTTTTCTTTTCTCTCTCCCCCGTTGTTGTCTCACCATATCCGCAATGACAAAAAAAATGATGGAAGA
CACTAAAGGAAAAAATTAACGACAAAGACAGCACCAACAGATGTCGTTGTTCCAGAGCTGATGAGGGGTA
TCTCGAAGCACACGAAACTTTTTCCTTCCTTCATTCACGCACACTACTCTCTAATGAGCAACGGTATACG
GCCTTCCTTCCAGTTACTTGAATTTGAAATAAAAAAAGTTTGCTGTCTTGCTATCAAGTATAAATAGACC
TGCAATTATTAATCTTTTGTTTCCTCGTCATTGTTCTCGTTCCCTTTCTTCCTTGTTTCTTTTTCTGCAC
AATATTTCAAGCTATACCAAGCATACAATCAACTCCAAGCTTGAAGCAAGCCTCCTGAAAGATGAAGCTA
CTGTCTTCTATCGAACAAGCATGCGATATTTGCCGACTTAAAAAGCTCAAGTGCTCCAAAGAAAAACCGA
AGTGCGCCAAGTGTCTGAAGAACAACTGGGAGTGTCGCTACTCTCCCAAAACCAAAAGGTCTCCGCTGAC
TAGGGCACATCTGACAGAAGTGGAATCAAGGCTAGAAAGACTGGAACAGCTATTTCTACTGATTTTTCCT
CGAGAAGACCTTGACATGATTTTGAAAATGGATTCTTTACAGGATATAAAAGCATTGTTAACAGGATTAT
TTGTACAAGATAATGTGAATAAAGATGCCGTCACAGATAGATTGGCTTCAGTGGAGACTGATATGCCTCT
AACATTGAGACAGCATAGAATAAGTGCGACATCATCATCGGAAGAGAGTAGTAACAAAGGTCAAAGACAG
TTGACTGTATCGCCGGAATTTGTAATACGACTCACTATAGGGCGAGCCGCCATCATGGAGGAGCAGAAGC
TGATCTCAGAGGAGGACCTGCATATGGCCATGGAGGCCGAATTCATGGCGAAGAAGACGTACGACCTGCT
TTTCAAGCTGCTCCTGATCGGGGATTCCGGAGTGGGGAAGACCTGCGTCCTTTTTCGTTTTTCGGATGAT
GCCTTCAATACTACCTTTATTTCCACCATAGGAATAGACTTCAAGATCAAAACAGTTGAATTACAAGGAA
AGAAGATCAAGCTACAGATATGGGATACAGCAGGCCTGGAGCGATTTCACACCATCACAACCTCCTACTA
CAGAGGCGCAATGGGTATCATGCTAGTATATGACATCACCAATGGTAAAAGTTTTGAAAACATCAGCAAA
TGGCTTAGAAACATAGATGAGCATGCCAATGAAGATGTGGAAAGAATGTTACTAGGAAACAAGTGTGATA
TGGACGACAAAAGAGTTGTACCTAAAGGAAAAGGAGAACAGATTGCAAGGGAGCATGGTATTAGGTTTTT
TGAGACTAGTGCAAAAGCAAATATAAACATCGAAAAGGCGTTCCTCACGTTAGCTGAAGATATCCTTCGA
AAGACCCCTGTAAAAGAGCCCAACAGTGAAAATGTAGATATCAGCAGTGGAGGAGGCGTGACAGGCTGGA
AGAGCAAATGACTCGACCTGCAGCGGCCGCATAACTAGCATAACCCCTTGGGGCCTCTAAACGGGTCTTG
AGGGGTTTTTTGCGCGCTTGCAGCCAAGCTAATTCCGGGCGAATTTCTTATGATTTATGATTTTTATTAT
TAAATAAGTTATAAAAAAAATAAGTGTATACAAATTTTAAAGTGACTCTTAGGTTTTAAAACGAAAATTC
TTATTCTTGAGTAACTCTTTCCTGTAGGTCAGGTTGCTTTCTCAGGTATAGCATGAGGTCGCTCTTATTG
ACCACACCTCTACCGGCATGCAAGCTTGGCGTAATCATGGTCATAGCTGTTTCCTGTGTGAAATTGTTAT
CCGCTCACAATTCCACACAACATACGAGCCGGAAGCATAAAGTGTAAAGCCTGGGGTGCCTAATGAGTGA
GGTAACTCACATTAATTGCGTTGCGCTCACTGCCCGCTTTCCAGTCGGGAAACCTGTCGTGCCAGCTGCA
TTAATGAATCGGCCAACGCGCGGGGAGAGGCGGTTTGCGTATTGGGCGCTCTTCCGCTTCCTCGCTCACT
GACTCGCTGCGCTCGGTCGTTCGGCTGCGGCGAGCGGTATCAGCTCACTCAAAGGCGGTAATACGGTTAT
CCACAGAATCAGGGGATAACGCAGGAAAGAACATGTGAGCAAAAGGCCAGCAAAAGGCCAGGAACCGTAA
AAAGGCCGCGTTGCTGGCGTTTTTCCATAGGCTCCGCCCCCCTGACGAGCATCACAAAAATCGACGCTCA
AGTCAGAGGTGGCGAAACCCGACAGGACTATAAAGATACCAGGCGTTTCCCCCTGGAAGCTCCCTCGTGC
GCTCTCCTGTTCCGACCCTGCCGCTTACCGGATACCTGTCCGCCTTTCTCCCTTCGGGAAGCGTGGCGCT
TTCTCATAGCTCACGCTGTAGGTATCTCAGTTCGGTGTAGGTCGTTCGCTCCAAGCTGGGCTGTGTGCAC
GAACCCCCCGTTCAGCCCGACCGCTGCGCCTTATCCGGTAACTATCGTCTTGAGTCCAACCCGGTAAGAC
ACGACTTATCGCCACTGGCAGCAGCCACTGGTAACAGGATTAGCAGAGCGAGGTATGTAGGCGGTGCTAC
AGAGTTCTTGAAGTGGTGGCCTAACTACGGCTACACTAGAAGGACAGTATTTGGTATCTGCGCTCTGCTG
AAGCCAGTTACCTTCGGAAAAAGAGTTGGTAGCTCTTGATCCGGCAAACAAACCACCGCTGGTAGCGGTG
GTTTTTTTGTTTGCAAGCAGCAGATTACGCGCAGAAAAAAAGGATCTCAAGAAGATCCTTTGATCTTTTC
TACGGGGTCTGACGCTCAGTGGAACGAAAACTCACGTTAAGGGATTTTGGTCATGAGATTATCAAAAAGG
ATCTTCACCTAGATCCTTTTAAATTAAAAATGAAGTTTTAAATCAATCTAAAGTATATATGAGTAACCTG
AGGCTATGGCAGGGCCTGCCGCCCCGACGTTGGCTGCGAGCCCTGGGCCTTCACCCGAACTTGGGGGGTG
GGGTGGGGAAAAGGAAGAAACGCGGGCGTATTGGCCCCAATGGGGTCTCGGTGGGGTATCGACAGAGTGC
CAGCCCTGGGACCGAACCCCGCGTTTATGAACAAACGACCCAACACCGTGCGTTTTATTCTGTCTTTTTA
TTGCCGTCATAGCGCGGGTTCCTTCCGGTATTGTCTCCTTCCGTGTTTCAGTTAGCCTCCCCCTAGGGTG
GGCGAAGAACTCCAGCATGAGATCCCCGCGCTGGAGGATCATCCAGCCGGCGTCCCGGAAAACGATTCCG
AAGCCCAACCTTTCATAGAAGGCGGCGGTGGAATCGAAATCTCGTGATGGCAGGTTGGGCGTCGCTTGGT
CGGTTCATTTCGAACCCCAGAGTCCCGCTCAGAAGAACTCGTCAAGAAGGCGATAGAAGGCGATGCGCTG
CGAATCGGGAGCGGCGATACCGTAAAGCACGAGGAAGCGGTCAGCCCATTCGCCGCCAAGCTCTTCAGCA
ATATCACGGGTAGCCAACGCTATGTCCTGATAGCGGTCCGCCACACCCAGCCGGCCACAGTCGATGAATC
CAGAAAAGCGGCCATTTTCCACCATGATATTCGGCAAGCAGGCATCGTCATGGGTCACGACGAGATCCTC
GCCGTCGGGCATGCTCGCCTTGAGCCTGGCGAACAGTTCGGCTGGCGCGAGCCCCTGATGCTCTTCGTCC
AGATCATCCTGATCGACAAGACCGGCTTCCATCCGAGTACGTGCTCGCTCGATGCGATGTTTCGCTTGGT
GGTCGAATGGGCAGGTAGCCGGATCAAGCGTATGCAGCCGCCGCATTGCATCAGCCATGATGGATACTTT
CTCGGCAGGAGCAAGGTGAGATGACAGGAGATCCTGCCCCGGCACTTCGCCCAATAGCAGCCAGTCCCTT
CCCGCTTCAGTGACAACGTCGAGCACAGCTGCGCAAGGAACGCCCGTCGTGGCCAGCCACGATAGCCGCG
CTGCCTCGTCTTGCAGTTCATTCAGGGCACCGGACAGGTCGGTCTTGACAAAAAGAACCGGGCGCCCCTG
CGCTGACAGCCGGAACACGGCGGCATCAGAGCAGCCGATTGTCTGTTGTGCCCAGTCATAGCCGAATAGC
CTCTCCACCCAAGCGGCCGGAGAACCTGCGTGCAATCCATCTTGTTCAATCATACTCTTCCTTTTTCAAT
ATTATTGAAGCATTTATCAGGGTTATTGTCTCATGAGCGGATACATATTTGAATGTATTTAGAAAAATAA
ACAAATAGGGGTTCCGCGCACATTTCCCCGAAAAGTGCCACCTGAACGAAGCATCTGTGCTTCATTTTGT
AGAACAAAAATGCAACGCGAGAGCGCTAATTTTTCAAACAAAGAATCTGAGCTGCATTTTTACAGAACAG
AAATGCAACGCGAAAGCGCTATTTTACCAACGAAGAATCTGTGCTTCATTTTTGTAAAACAAAAATGCAA
CGCGAGAGCGCTAATTTTTCAAACAAAGAATCTGAGCTGCATTTTTACAGAACAGAAATGCAACGCGAGA
GCGCTATTTTACCAACAAAGAATCTATACTTCTTTTTTGTTCTACAAAAATGCATCCCGAGAGCGCTATT
TTTCTAACAAAGCATCTTAGATTACTTTTTTTCTCCTTTGTGCGCTCTATAATGCAGTCTCTTGATAACT
TTTTGCACTGTAGGTCCGTTAAGGTTAGAAGAAGGCTACTTTGGTGTCTATTTTCTCTTCCATAAAAAAA
GCCTGACTCCACTTCCCGCGTTTACTGATTACTAGCGAAGCTGCGGGTGCATTTTTTCAAGATAAAGGCA
TCCCCGATTATATTCTATACCGATGTGGATTGCGCATACTTTGTGAACAGAAAGTGATAGCGTTGATGAT
TCTTCATTGGTCAGAAAATTATGAACGGTTTCTTCTATTTTGTCTCTATATACTACGTATAGGAAATGTT
TACATTTTCGTATTGTTTTCGATTCACTCTATGAATAGTTCTTACTACAATTTTTTTGTCTAAAGAGTAA
TACTAGAGATAAACATAAAAAATGTAGAGGTCGAGTTTAGATGCAAGTTCAAGGAGCGAAAGGTGGATGG
GTAGGTTATATAGGGATATAGCACAGAGATATATAGCAAAGAGATACTTTTGAGCAATGTTTGTGGAAGC
GGTATTCGCAATATTTTAGTAGCTCGTTACAGTCCGGTGCGTTTTTGGTTTTTTGAAAGTGCGTCTTCAG
AGCGCTTTTGGTTTTCAAAAGCGCTCTGAAGTTCCTATACTTTCTAGAGAATAGGAACTTCGGAATAGGA
ACTTCAAAGCGTTTCCGAAAACGAGCGCTTCCGAAAATGCAACGCGAGCTGCGCACATACAGCTCACTGT
TCACGTCGCACCTATATCTGCGTGTTGCCTGTATATATATATACATGAGAAGAACGGCATAGTGCGTGTT
TATGCTTAAATGCGTACTTATATGCGTCTATTTATGTAGGATGAAAGGTAGTCTAGTACCTCCTGTGATA
TTATCCCATTCCATGCGGGGTATCGTATGCTTCCTTCAGCACTACCCTTTAGCTGTTCTATATGCTGCCA
CTCCTCAATTGGATTAGTCTCATCCTTCAATGCTATCATTTCCTTTGATATTGGATCATATTAAGAAACC
ATTATTATCATGACATTAACCTATAAAAATAGGCGTATCACGAGGCCCTTTCGTCTCGCGCGTTTCGGTG
ATGACGGTGAAAACCTCTGACACATGCAGCTCCCGGAGACGGTCACAGCTTGTCTGTAAGCGGATGCCGG
GAGCAGACAAGCCCGTCAGGGCGCGTCAGCGGGTGTTGGCGGGTGTCGGGGCTGGCTTAACTATGCGGCA
TCAGAGCAGATTGTACTGAGAGTGCACCATAGATCAACGACATTACTATATATATAATATAGGAAGCATT
TAATAGAACAGCATCGTAATATATGTGTACTTTGCAGTTATGACGCCAGATGGCAGTAGTGGAAGATATT
CTTTATTGAAAAATAGCTTGTCACCTTACGTACAATCTTGATCCGGAGCTTTTCTTTTTTTGCCGATTAA
GAATTAATTCGGTCGAAAAAAGAAAAGGAGAGGGCCAAGAGGGAGGGCATTGGTGACTATTGAGCACGTG
AGTATACGTGATTAAGCACACAAAGGCAGCTTGGAGTATGTCTGTTATTAATTTCACAGGTAGTTCTGGT
CCATTGGTGAAAGTTTGCGGCTTGCAGAGCACAGAGGCCGCAGAATGTGCTCTAGATTCCGATGCTGACT
TGCTGGGTATTATATGTGTGCCCAATAGAAAGAGAACAATTGACCCGGTTATTGCAAGGAAAATTTCAAG
TCTTGTAAAAGCATATAAAAATAGTTCAGGCACTCCGAAATACTTGGTTGGCGTGTTTCGTAATCAACCT
AAGGAGGATGTTTTGGCTCTGGTCAATGATTACGGCATTGATATCGTCCAACTGCATGGAGATGAGTCGT
GGCAAGAATACCAAGAGTTCCTCGGTTTGCCAGTTATTAAAAGACTCGTATTTCCAAAAGACTGCAACAT
ACTACTCAGTGCAGCTTCACAGAAACCTCATTCGTTTATTCCCTTGTTTGATTCAGAAGCAGGTGGGACA
GGTGAACTTTTGGATTGGAACTCGATTTCTGACTGGGTTGGAAGGCAAGAGAGCCCCGAAAGCTTACATT
TTATGTTAGCTGGTGGACTGACGCCAGAAAATGTTGGTGATGCGCTTAGATTAAATGGCGTTATTGGTGT
TGATGTAAGCGGAGGTGTGGAGACAAATGGTGTAAAAGACTCTAACAAAATAGCAAATTTCGTCAAAAAT
GCTAAGAAATAGGTTATTACTGAGTAGTATTTATTTAAGTATTGTTTGTGCACTTGCCGATCTATGCGGT
GTGAAATACCGCACAGATGCGTAAGGAGAAAATACCGCATCAGGAAATTGTAAACGTTAATATTTTGTTA
AAATTCGCGTTAAATTTTTGTTAAATCAGCTCATTTTTTAACCAATAGGCCGAAATCGGCAAAATCCCTT
ATAAATCAAAAGAATAGACCGAGATAGGGT
[37 nt withheld, positions 7521-7557]
AAAGAACGTGGACTCCAACGTCAAAGG
[49 nt withheld, positions 7585-7633]
T
[91 nt withheld, positions 7635-7725]
G
[124 nt withheld, positions 7727-7850]
CCATTCGCCATTCAGGCTGCGCAACTGTTGGGAAGGGCGAT
