>Addgene plasmid #49560 | GBK-Rab10Q68LdeltaCC | addgene partial sequence | sequence record 75910 | Gal4_N_term
TCGCCGGAATTTGTAATACGACTCACTATAGGGCGAGCCGCCATCATGGAGGAGCAGAAGCTGATCTCAG
AGGAGGACCTGCATATGGCCATGGAGGCCGAATTCATGGCGAAGAAAACGTACGACCTGCTTTTCAAGCT
GCTCCTGATCGGGGATTCCGGAGTGGGGAAGACCTGCGTCCTTTTTCGTTTTTCGGATGATGCCTTCAAT
ACTACCTTTATTTCCACCATAGGAATAGACTTCAAGATCAAAACAGTTGAATTACAAGGAAAGAAGATCA
AGCTACAGATATGGGATACAGCAGGCCTGGAGCGATTTCACACCATCACAACCTCCTACTACAGAGGCGC
AATGGGTATCATGCTAGTATATGACATCACCAATGGTAAAAGTTTTGAAAACATCAGCAAATGGCTTAGA
AACATAGATGAGCATGCCAATGAAGATGTGGAAAGAATGTTACTAGGAAACAAGTGTGATATGGACGACA
AAAGAGTTGTACCTAAAGGAAAAGGAGAACAGATTGCAAGGGAGCATGGTATTAGGTTTTTTGAGACTAG
TGCAAAAGCAAATATAAACATCGAAAAGGCGTTCCTCACGTTAGCTGAAGATATCCTTCGAAAGACCCCT
GTAAAAGAGCCCAACAGTGAAAATGTAGATATCAGCAGTGGAGGAGGCGTGACAGGCTGGAAGAGCAAAT
GACTCGACCTGCAGCGGCCGCATAACTAGCATAACCCCTTGGGGCCTCTAAACGGGTCTTGAGGGGTTTT
TTGCGCGCTTGCAGCCAAGCTAATTCCGGGCGAATTTCTTATGATTTATGATTTTTATTATTAAATAAGT
TATAAAAAAAATAAGTGTATACAAATTTTAAAGTGACTCTTAGGTTTTAAAACGAAAATTCTTATTCTTG
AGTAACTCTTTCCTGTAGGTCAGGTTGCTTTCTCAGGTATAGCATGAGGTCGCTCTTATTGACCACACCT
CTACCGGCATGCAAGCTTGGCGTAATCATGGTCATAGCTGTTTCCTGTGTGAAATTGTTATCCGCTCACA
ATTCCACACAACATACGAGCCGGAA
